Addgene plasmid #54411: LI D-E YFP + linker c1
Depositing lab: Martin Parniske. Publication: A modular plasmid assembly kit for multigene expression, gene silencing and silencing rescue in plants. Binder A, Lambert J, Morbitzer R, Popp C, Ott T, Lahaye T, Parniske M. PLoS One. 2014 Feb 13;9(2):e88218. doi: 10.1371/journal.pone.0088218. eCollection 2014. PubMed 24551083.
Backbone
  Vector backbone: pUC57(Gent)
  Backbone manufacturer: Parniske lab
  Vector type: cloning vector
Growth in bacteria
  Bacterial resistance: Gentamicin, 10 μg/mL
  Growth temperature: 37°C
  Growth strain: DH5alpha
  Copy number: High Copy
Gene/Insert
  Gene/Insert name: 16 aa GS linker + YFP Venus
  Species: Synthetic
  Cloning method: Unknown
  Sequencing primers: 5′ M13-F20; 3′ M13Rev
Terms and licenses: Academic/Nonprofit Terms; Industry Terms: Not Available to Industry
How to cite: LI D-E YFP + linker c1 was a gift from Martin Parniske (Addgene plasmid # 54411 ; http://n2t.net/addgene:54411 ; RRID:Addgene_54411)
