[The description below was written by a language model from this plasmid's Addgene catalogue record and pLannotate feature annotations shown in this document.]
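Description:
LI D-E YFP + linker c1 is a small (about 3.3 kb) bacterial cloning vector that serves as a level I ("LI") part-donor module in a modular plasmid assembly kit for plant multigene expression, gene silencing and silencing rescue. It is built on pUC57(Gent), a pUC57 derivative in which selection is provided by gentamicin resistance. The feature table shows the aacC1 aminoglycoside acetyltransferase gene spanning the sequence origin, preceded by a class 1 integron Pc promoter. It also shows a high-copy ColE1/pUC-type origin, consistent with the recorded high copy number in E. coli. Short remnants of rop, bom and lacI are annotated only as fragments and are backbone leftovers rather than functional units.

The payload is a synthetic module encoding a 16-amino-acid glycine-serine linker followed by the yellow fluorescent protein Venus, a fast-maturing YFP variant, annotated here as a mammalian codon-optimised coding sequence. It sits within the pUC cloning region, between a lacZα fragment on one side and the lac promoter, operator and CAP binding site on the other, and can be sequenced with the standard M13 primers. No plant promoter or terminator is annotated, so the plasmid is not an expression construct by itself. It supplies a coding part to be combined with other modules. The "D-E" in the name presumably denotes the position or junctions this part occupies in the kit's assembly scheme, and a flexible linker placed ahead of the fluorophore suggests use as a C-terminal fluorescent tag on a protein of interest. However, the record does not state the assembly sites, the enzymes used or the cloning method.
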