Features (pLannotate 1.2.2; 11 found; start..end, strand, type, name):
    400..435     +  CDS            rop (fragment): Rop protein, which maintains plasmids at low copy number; rop
    537..636     +  misc_feature   bom (fragment): basis of mobility region from pBR322
    642..799     -  CDS            lacZα (fragment): LacZα fragment of β-galactosidase; lacZ fragment
    924..1640    +  CDS            Venus: yellow fluorescent protein (YFP) with fast and efficient maturation (Nagai et al., 2002) mammalian codon-optimized
   1707..1723    -  protein_bind   lac operator: The lac repressor binds to the lac operator to inhibit transcription in E. coli. This inhibition can be relieved by adding lactose or isopropyl-β-D-thiogalactopyranoside (IPTG). lac repressor encoded by lacI
   1731..1761    -  promoter       lac promoter: promoter for the E. coli lac operon
   1776..1797    -  protein_bind   CAP binding site: CAP binding activates transcription in the presence of cAMP. E. coli catabolite activator protein
   1810..1902    -  CDS            lacI (fragment): lac repressor; lacI; The lac repressor binds to the lac operator to inhibit transcription in E. coli. This inhibition can be relieved by adding lactose or isopropyl-β-D-thiogalactopyranoside (IPTG).
   2085..2673    -  rep_origin     ori: high-copy-number ColE1/pMB1/pBR322/pUC origin of replication
   2788..2816    +  promoter       Pc promoter: intI1 (promoter lies within the coding sequence); class 1 integron promoter
   3005..283     +  CDS            aacC1 (across the origin): AACC1_PSEAI - Experimental evidence at protein level: Swiss-Prot protein existence level 1. Responsible for gentamicin resistance and has a limited substrate range. From Pseudomonas aeruginosa.
>Addgene plasmid #54411 | LI D-E YFP + linker c1 | depositor full sequence | sequence record 84631 | Full Sequence
CCAAGAAGCGGTTGTTGGCGCTCTCGCGGCTTACGTTCTGCCCAGGTTTGAGCAGCCGCGTAGTGAGATC
TATATCTATGATCTCGCAGTCTCCGGCGAGCACCGGAGGCAGGGCATTGCCACCGCGCTCATCAATCTCC
TCAAGCATGAGGCCAACGCGCTTGGTGCTTATGTGATCTACGTGCAAGCAGATTACGGTGACGATCCCGC
AGTGGCTCTCTATACAAAGTTGGGCATACGGGAAGAAGTGATGCACTTTGATATCGACCCAAGTACCGCC
ACCTAACAATTCGTTCAAGCCGAGATCGGCTTCCCGGCCGCGGAGTTGTTCGGTAAATTGTCACAACGCC
GCTCATGACATTAACCTATAAAAATAGGCGTATCACGAGGCCCTTTTGTCTCGCGCGTTTCGGTGATGAC
GGTGAAAACCTCTGACACATGCAGCTCCCGGAGAAGGTCACAGCTTGTCTGTAAGCGGATGCCGGGAGCA
GACAAGCCCGTCAGGGCGCGTCAGCGGGTGTTGGCGGGTGTCGGGGCTGGCTTAACTATGCGGCATCAGA
GCAGATTGTACTGAGAGTGCACCATATGCGGTGTGAAATACCGCACAGATGCGTAAGGAGAAAATACCGC
ATCAGGCGCCATTCGCCATTCAGGCTGCGCAACTGTTGGGAAGGGCGATCGGTGCGGGCCTCTTCGCTAT
TACGCCAGCTGGCGAAAGGGGGATGTGCTGCAAGGCGATTAAGTTGGGTAACGCCAGGGTTTTCCCAGTC
ACGACGTTGTAAAACGACGGCCAGTGAATTCGAGCTCGGTACCTCGCGAATGCATCTAGATATCGGATCC
CGGGCCCGTCGACTGCAGAGGTACGGGTCTCAAAGGGAGGTGGAGGAGGTTCTGGAGGCGGTGGAAGTGG
TGGCGGAGGTAGCGTGAGCAAGGGCGAGGAGCTGTTCACCGGGGTGGTGCCCATCCTGGTCGAGCTGGAC
GGCGACGTAAACGGCCACAAGTTCAGCGTGTCCGGCGAGGGCGAGGGCGATGCCACCTACGGCAAGCTGA
CCCTGAAGCTGATCTGCACCACCGGCAAGCTGCCCGTGCCCTGGCCCACCCTCGTGACCACCCTGGGCTA
CGGCCTGCAGTGCTTCGCCCGCTACCCCGACCACATGAAGCAGCACGACTTCTTCAAGTCCGCCATGCCC
GAAGGCTACGTCCAGGAGCGCACCATCTTCTTCAAGGACGACGGCAACTACAAGACCCGCGCCGAGGTGA
AGTTCGAGGGCGACACCCTGGTGAACCGCATCGAGCTGAAGGGCATCGACTTCAAGGAGGACGGCAACAT
CCTGGGGCACAAGCTGGAGTACAACTACAACAGCCACAACGTCTATATCACCGCCGACAAGCAGAAGAAC
GGCATCAAGGCCAACTTCAAGATCCGCCACAACATCGAGGACGGCGGCGTGCAGCTCGCCGACCACTACC
AGCAGAACACCCCCATCGGCGACGGCCCCGTGCTGCTGCCCGACAACCACTACCTGAGCTACCAGTCCGC
CCTGAGCAAAGACCCCAACGAGAAGCGCGATCACATGGTCCTGCTGGAGTTCGTGACCGCCGCCGGGATC
ACTCTCGGCATGGACGAGCTGTACAAGTAAAATCTGAGACCTCTGCCTGCATGCAAGCTTGGCGTAATCA
TGGTCATAGCTGTTTCCTGTGTGAAATTGTTATCCGCTCACAATTCCACACAACATACGAGCCGGAAGCA
TAAAGTGTAAAGCCTGGGGTGCCTAATGAGTGAGCTAACTCACATTAATTGCGTTGCGCTCACTGCCCGC
TTTCCAGTCGGGAAACCTGTCGTGCCAGCTGCATTAATGAATCGGCCAACGCGCGGGGAGAGGCGGTTTG
CGTATTGGGCGCTCTTCCGCTTCCTCGCTCACTGACTCGCTGCGCTCGGTCGTTCGGCTGCGGCGAGCGG
TATCAGCTCACTCAAAGGCGGTAATACGGTTATCCACAGAATCAGGGGATAACGCAGGAAAGAACATGTG
AGCAAAAGGCCAGCAAAAGGCCAGGAACCGTAAAAAGGCCGCGTTGCTGGCGTTTTTCCATAGGCTCCGC
CCCCCTGACGAGCATCACAAAAATCGACGCTCAAGTCAGAGGTGGCGAAACCCGACAGGACTATAAAGAT
ACCAGGCGTTTCCCCCTGGAAGCTCCCTCGTGCGCTCTCCTGTTCCGACCCTGCCGCTTACCGGATACCT
GTCCGCCTTTCTCCCTTCGGGAAGCGTGGCGCTTTCTCATAGCTCACGCTGTAGGTATCTCAGTTCGGTG
TAGGTCGTTCGCTCCAAGCTGGGCTGTGTGCACGAACCCCCCGTTCAGCCCGACCGCTGCGCCTTATCCG
GTAACTATCGTCTTGAGTCCAACCCGGTAAGACACGACTTATCGCCACTGGCAGCAGCCACTGGTAACAG
GATTAGCAGAGCGAGGTATGTAGGCGGTGCTACAGAGTTCTTGAAGTGGTGGCCTAACTACGGCTACACT
AGAAGAACAGTATTTGGTATCTGCGCTCTGCTGAAGCCAGTTACCTTCGGAAAAAGAGTTGGTAGCTCTT
GATCCGGCAAACAAACCACCGCTGGTAGCGGTGGTTTTTTTGTTTGCAAGCAGCAGATTACGCGCAGAAA
AAAAGGATCTCAAGAAGATCCTTTGATCTTTTCTACGGGGTCTGACGCTCAGTGGAACGAAAACTCACGT
TAAGGGATTTTGGTCATGAGGCGCACACCGTGGAAACGGATGAAGGCACGAACCCAGTTGACATAAGCCT
GTTCGGTTCGTAAACTGTAATGCAAGTAGCGTATGCGCTCACGCAACTGGTCCAGAACCTTGACCGAACG
CAGCGGTGGTAACGGCGCAGTGGCGGTTTTCATGGCTTGTTATGACTGTTTTTTTGTACAGTCTATGCCT
CGGGCATCCAAGCAGCAAGCGCGTTACGCCGTGGGTCGATGTTTGATGTTATGGAGCAGCAACGATGTTA
CGCAGCAGCAACGATGTTACGCAGCAGGGCAGTCGCCCTAAAACAAAGTTAGGTGGCTCAAGTATGGGCA
TCATTCGCACATGTAGGCTCGGCCCTGACCAAGTCAAATCCATGCGGGCTGCTCTTGATCTTTTCGGTCG
TGAGTTCGGCGACGTAGCCACCTACTCCCAACATCAGCCGGACTCCGATTACCTCGGGAACTTGCTCCGT
AGTAAGACATTCATCGCGCTTGCTGCCTTCGA
