>Addgene plasmid #54411 | LI D-E YFP + linker c1 | addgene partial sequence | sequence record 87701 | M13pUC-Fwd 5'-CCCAGTCACGACGTTGTAAAACG-3'
CCTCGCGAATGCATCTAGATATCGGATCCCGGGCCCGTCGACTGCAGAGGTACGGGTCTCAAAGGGAGGT
GGAGGAGGTTCTGGAGGCGGTGGAAGTGGTGGCGGAGGTAGCGTGAGCAAGGGCGAGGAGCTGTTCACCG
GGGTGGTGCCCATCCTGGTCGAGCTGGACGGCGACGTAAACGGCCACAAGTTCAGCGTGTCCGGCGAGGG
CGAGGGCGATGCCACCTACGGCAAGCTGACCCTGAAGCTGATCTGCACCACCGGCAAGCTGCCCGTGCCC
TGGCCCACCCTCGTGACCACCCTGGGCTACGGCCTGCAGTGCTTCGCCCGCTACCCCGACCACATGAAGC
AGCACGACTTCTTCAAGTCCGCCATGCCCGAAGGCTACGTCCAGGAGCGCACCATCTTCTTCAAGGACGA
CGGCAACTACAAGACCCGCGCCGAGGTGAAGTTCGAGGGCGACACCCTGGTGAACCGCATCGAGCTGAAG
GGCATCGACTTCAAGGAGGACGGCAACATCCTGGGGCACAAGCTGGAGTACAACTACAACAGCCACAACG
TCTATATCACCGCCGACAAGCAGAAGAACGGCATCAAGGCCAACTTCAAGATCCGCCACAACATCGAGGA
CGGCGGCGTGCAGCTCGCCGACCACTACCAGCAGAACACCCCCATCGGCGACGGCCCCGTGCTGCTGCCC
GACAACCACTACCTGAGCTACCAGTCCGCCCTGAGCAAAGACCCCAACGAGAAGCGCGATCACATGGTCC
TGCTGGAGTTCGTGACCGCCGCCGGGATCACTCTCGGCATGGACGAGCTGTACAAGTAAAATCTGAGACC
TCTGCCTGCATGCAAGCTTGGCGTAATCATGGTCATAGCTGTTTCCTGTGTGAAATTGTTATCCGCTCAC
AATTCCACACAACATACGAGCCGGAAGCATAAAGTGTAAAGCCTGGGGTGCCTAATGAGTGAGCTAACTC
ACATTAATTGCGTTGCGCTCACTGCCCGCTTT
