>Addgene plasmid #54411 | LI D-E YFP + linker c1 | addgene partial sequence | sequence record 87703 | M13pUC-Rev 5'-AGCGGATAACAATTTCACACAGG-3'
AGCTTGCATGCAGGCAGAGGTCTCAGATTTTACTTGTACAGCTCGTCCATGCCGAGAGTGATCCCGGCGG
CGGTCACGAACTCCAGCAGGACCATGTGATCGCGCTTCTCGTTGGGGTCTTTGCTCAGGGCGGACTGGTA
GCTCAGGTAGTGGTTGTCGGGCAGCAGCACGGGGCCGTCGCCGATGGGGGTGTTCTGCTGGTAGTGGTCG
GCGAGCTGCACGCCGCCGTCCTCGATGTTGTGGCGGATCTTGAAGTTGGCCTTGATGCCGTTCTTCTGCT
TGTCGGCGGTGATATAGACGTTGTGGCTGTTGTAGTTGTACTCCAGCTTGTGCCCCAGGATGTTGCCGTC
CTCCTTGAAGTCGATGCCCTTCAGCTCGATGCGGTTCACCAGGGTGTCGCCCTCGAACTTCACCTCGGCG
CGGGTCTTGTAGTTGCCGTCGTCCTTGAAGAAGATGGTGCGCTCCTGGACGTAGCCTTCGGGCATGGCGG
ACTTGAAGAAGTCGTGCTGCTTCATGTGGTCGGGGTAGCGGGCGAAGCACTGCAGGCCGTAGCCCAGGGT
GGTCACGAGGGTGGGCCAGGGCACGGGCAGCTTGCCGGTGGTGCAGATCAGCTTCAGGGTCAGCTTGCCG
TAGGTGGCATCGCCCTCGCCCTCGCCGGACACGCTGAACTTGTGGCCGTTTACGTCGCCGTCCAGCTCGA
CCAGGATGGGCACCACCCCGGTGAACAGCTCCTCGCCCTTGCTCACGCTACCTCCGCCACCACTTCCACC
GCCTCCAGAACCTCCTCCACCTCCCTTTGAGACCCGTACCTCTGCAGTCGACGGGCCCGGGATCCGATAT
CTAGATGCATTCGCGAGGTACCGAGCTCGAATTCACTGGCCGTCGTTTTACAACGTCGTGACTGGGAAAA
CCCTGGCGTTACCCAACTTAATCGCCTTGCAGCACATCCCCCTTTCGCCAGCTGGCGTAATA
